>Addgene plasmid #49075 | pcDNA3.1 Flag YFP hNKCC1 C820S (NT573) | depositor full sequence | sequence record 72203 | NT573
GCTAGCCCGGGCACGGCCGCCACCATGGGAGACTACAAAGACCATGACGGTGATTATAAAGATCACGACA
TCGACTACAAGGATGACGATGACAAGGGTGACCCTACCGTCAGCAAGGGCGAGGAGCTGTTCACCGGGGT
GGTGCCCATCCTGGTCGAGCTGGACGGCGACGTAAACGGCCACAAGTTCAGCGTGTCCGGCGAGGGCGAG
GGCGATGCCACCTACGGCAAGCTGACCCTGAAGTTCATCTGCACCACCGGCAAGCTGCCCGTGCCCTGGC
CCACCCTCGTGACCACCTTCGGCTACGGCCTGATGTGCTTCGCCCGCTACCCCGACCACATGAAGCAGCA
CGACTTCTTCAAGTCCGCCATGCCCGAAGGCTACGTCCAGGAGCGCACCATCTTCTTCAAGGACGACGGC
AACTACAAGACCCGCGCCGAGGTGAAGTTCGAGGGCGACACCCTGGTGAACCGCATCGAGCTGAAGGGCA
TCGACTTCAAGGAGGACGGCAACATCCTAGGGCACAAGCTGGAGTACAACTACAACAGCCACAACGTTTA
TATCATGGCCGACAAGCAGAAGAACGGCATCAAGGTGAACTTCAAGATCCGCCACAACATCGAGGACGGC
AGCGTGCAGCTCGCCGACCACTACCAGCAGAACACCCCCATCGGCGACGGCCCCGTGCTGCTGCCCGACA
ACCACTACCTGAGCTACCAGTCCAAACTGAGCAAAGACCCCAACGAGAAGCGCGATCACATGGTCCTGCT
GGAGTTCGTGACCGCCGCCGGGATCACTCTCGGCATGGACGAGCTCTACAAGGGTGACCTGGAGCCGAGG
CCCACGGCTCCTAGCTCCGGCGCGCCAGGCCTCGCCGGAGTCGGCGAAACGCCGAGCGCCGCTGCGCTGG
CCGCAGCCAGGGTGGAACTGCCCGGAACCGCTGTGCCCTCGGTGCCGGAGGATGCTGCGCCCGCGAGCCG
GGACGGGGGCGGGGTCCGCGATGAGGGACCAGCCGCCGCCGGTGACGGCCTGGGCAGACCCTTGGGGCCT
ACCCCGAGCCAGAGCCGTTTCCAGGTGGACCTCGTTTCCGAGAACGCAGGGCGGGCTGCTGCTGCGGCGG
CGGCGGCTGCTGCGGCCGCCGCCGCTGCTGGTGCCGGGGCGGGGGCCAAGCAGACTCCTGCCGACGGGGA
AGCCAGCGGCGAGAGCGAGCCAGCTAAAGGCAGCGAGGAAGCCAAAGGCCGCTTCCGCGTTAACTTCGTA
GATCCTGCTGCCAGCTCGTCCGCAGAAGATAGCCTGTCAGATGCCGCCGGGGTCGGAGTCGATGGACCCA
ACGTGAGCTTCCAGAACGGCGGGGACACGGTACTGAGCGAGGGCAGCAGCCTCCATTCCGGTGGCGGCGG
CGGCTCCGGCCACCACCAGCACTACTATTATGATACCCACACCAACACCTACTATCTGCGCACCTTCGGC
CACAACACAATGGACGCGGTACCCAGGATCGACCACTACCGGCACACAGCCGCGCAGCTCGGCGAGAAGC
TGCTCCGGCCTAGCCTGGCCGAGCTGCATGACGAGCTGGAAAAGGAACCTTTTGAGGATGGCTTTGCAAA
TGGGGAAGAAAGCACTCCAACACGTGATGCTGTGGTCACGTACACGGCCGAAAGTAAAGGAGTCGTGAAG
TTTGGCTGGATCAAGGGTGTACTAGTACGTTGTATGTTAAACATTTGGGGTGTGATGCTTTTCATTCGTC
TCTCATGGATTGTGGGACAAGCTGGAATTGGTCTATCAGTCCTTGTAATAATGATGGCTACTGTTGTGAC
AACTATCACAGGATTGTCCACTAGCGCCATCGCAACTAATGGATTTGTAAGGGGAGGCGGCGCATATTAT
TTAATATCTAGAAGTCTAGGGCCTGAATTTGGTGGTGCCATTGGTCTAATCTTCGCCTTTGCCAACGCTG
TTGCTGTTGCTATGTATGTGGTTGGATTTGCAGAAACCGTGGTGGAGTTGCTGAAAGAACATTCCATTCT
TATGATAGATGAAATCAATGACATCCGGATTATTGGAGCCATTACAGTCGTGATTCTTTTAGGTATCTCA
GTAGCCGGTATGGAGTGGGAAGCAAAAGCTCAGATTGTTCTTTTGGTGATCCTACTTCTTGCTATTGGTG
ATTTCGTCATAGGAACATTTATCCCACTCGAGAGCAAGAAGCCAAAAGGGTTTTTTGGCTATAAATCTGA
AATCTTTAATGAGAACTTTGGCCCCGATTTTCGAGAAGAAGAAACTTTCTTTTCTGTATTTGCCATCTTT
TTTCCTGCTGCAACTGGAATTCTGGCTGGCGCAAATATCTCAGGTGATCTTGCAGATCCTCAGTCAGCCA
TACCCAAAGGAACACTCCTAGCCATTTTAATTACTACATTGGTTTATGTAGGAATTGCCGTGTCTGTAGG
TTCTTGTGTCGTACGCGATGCCACTGGTAATGTTAATGACACTATCGTAACAGAGCTAACAAACTGTACT
AGCGCAGCCTGCAAATTAAACTTTGATTTTTCATCTTGTGAATCCAGTCCTTGTAGCTACGGCCTAATGA
ACAACTTTCAGGTAATGAGTATGGTGTCAGGATTTACACCACTAATTTCCGCGGGCATATTCTCTGCCAC
TCTTTCTAGCGCATTAGCATCCCTAGTGAGTGCTCCCAAGATATTTCAGGCCCTATGTAAAGACAACATC
TACCCCGCTTTCCAGATGTTTGCTAAAGGTTATGGGAAAAATAATGAGCCATTACGTGGCTACATCTTAA
CATTCTTAATTGCACTTGGATTCATCTTAATTGCCGAACTGAATGTTATTGCACCAATTATCTCAAACTT
CTTCCTTGCCAGCTATGCCCTCATCAATTTTTCAGTATTCCATGCTTCACTGGCAAAAAGCCCAGGATGG
CGACCGGCATTTAAATACTACAATATGTGGATCTCACTTCTTGGAGCAATTCTTTGTTGCATAGTAATGT
TCGTCATTAACTGGTGGGCTGCTTTGCTAACCTACGTGATAGTCCTTGGGCTGTATATTTATGTTACCTA
CAAAAAACCCGATGTGAATTGGGGATCCTCTACACAAGCCCTGACTTACCTCAATGCCCTGCAACATAGT
ATTAGGCTTTCTGGCGTGGAGGACCATGTGAAAAACTTTAGGCCACAGTGTCTTGTTATGACAGGAGCGC
CAAACTCACGGCCGGCCTTACTTCATCTTGTTCACGATTTCACAAAAAATGTTGGTTTGATGATCTCTGG
CCACGTACACATGGGACCACGCAGACAAGCCATGAAAGAAATGTCCATCGACCAAGCCAAATATCAGCGC
TGGCTTATTAAGAACAAAATGAAGGCTTTTTATGCACCAGTACATGCAGATGACCTCAGAGAAGGGGCCC
AATACTTGATGCAGGCTGCTGGCCTGGGCCGTATGAAGCCAAACACACTAGTCCTTGGATTTAAGAAAGA
TTGGTTGCAAGCAGATATGAGGGATGTGGATATGTACATAAACTTATTTCACGATGCTTTTGACATACAA
TATGGCGTAGTGGTTATTCGCCTAAAAGAAGGTCTGGATATTAGTCACCTGCAGGGACAAGAAGAATTAT
TGTCATCACAAGAGAAATCTCCTGGCACCAAGGATGTCGTAGTAAGTGTGGAATATAGTAAAAAGTCCGA
TTTAGATACTTCGAAACCCCTCAGTGAAAAACCAATTACCCATAAAGTCGAGGAAGAAGATGGCAAGACT
GCAACTCAACCACTGTTGAAAAAAGAATCCAAAGGCCCTATTGTGCCTTTGAATGTAGCTGACCAAAAGC
TTCTTGAAGCTAGTACACAGTTTCAGAAAAAACAAGGAAAGAATACTATTGATGTCTGGTGGCTTTTTGA
TGACGGAGGTCTGACCTTATTGATACCTTACCTTCTGACGACCAAGAAAAAATGGAAAGACTGTAAGATC
AGAGTATTCATTGGTGGAAAGATAAACAGAATAGACCATGACCGGAGAGCGATGGCTACTTTACTGAGCA
AGTTCAGAATCGATTTTTCTGACATCATGGTTCTAGGAGACATCAATACCAAACCAAAGAAAGAAAACAT
TATAGCTTTCGAGGAAATCATTGAGCCATACAGACTTCACGAAGATGATAAAGAGCAAGATATCGCAGAT
AAAATGAAAGAAGATGAACCCTGGCGAATAACAGATAATGAATTGGAGCTGTATAAGACCAAGACATACC
GGCAGATCAGGTTAAATGAGTTATTAAAGGAACATTCAAGCACAGCTAACATTATTGTGATGAGTTTACC
GGTCGCACGAAAGGGTGCCGTTTCTAGTGCTCTCTACATGGCATGGTTAGAAGCACTATCTAAGGATCTA
CCACCAATCCTACTAGTTCGTGGGAATCATCAGAGTGTCCTTACCTTCTATTCATAATTAATTAAGTTTA
AACCCGCTGATCAGCCTCGACTGTGCCTTCTAGTTGCCAGCCATCTGTTGTTTGCCCCTCCCCCGTGCCT
TCCTTGACCCTGGAAGGTGCCACTCCCACTGTCCTTTCCTAATAAAATGAGGAAATTGCATCGCATTGTC
TGAGTAGGTGTCATTCTATTCTGGGGGGTGGGGTGGGGCAGGACAGCAAGGGGGAGGATTGGGAAGACAA
TAGCAGGCATGCTGGGGATGCGGTGGGCTCTATGGCTTCTGAGGCGGAAAGAACCAGCTGGGGCTCTAGG
GGGTATCCCC
[124 nt withheld, positions 4771-4894]
C
[91 nt withheld, positions 4896-4986]
A
[49 nt withheld, positions 4988-5036]
CCTTTGACGTTGGAGTCCACGTTCTTT
[37 nt withheld, positions 5064-5100]
ACCCTATCTCGGTCTATTCTTTTGATTTATAAGGGATTTTGCCGATTTCGGCCTATTGGTTAAAAAATGA
GCTGATTTAACAAAAATTTAACGCGAATTAATTCTGTGGAATGTGTGTCAGTTAGGGTGTGGAAAGTCCC
CAGGCTCCCCAGCAGGCAGAAGTATGCAAAGCATGCATCTCAATTAGTCAGCAACCAGGTGTGGAAAGTC
CCCAGGCTCCCCAGCAGGCAGAAGTATGCAAAGCATGCATCTCAATTAGTCAGCAACCATAGTCCCGCCC
CTAACTCCGCCCATCCCGCCCCTAACTCCGCCCAGTTCCGCCCATTCTCCGCCCCATGGCTGACTAATTT
TTTTTATTTATGCAGAGGCCGAGGCCGCCTCTGCCTCTGAGCTATTCCAGAAGTAGTGAGGAGGCTTTTT
TGGAGGCCTAGGCTTTTGCAAAAAGCTCCCGGGAGCTTGTATATCCATTTTCGGATCTGATCAAGAGACA
GGATGAGGATCGTTTCGCATGATTGAACAAGATGGATTGCACGCAGGTTCTCCGGCCGCTTGGGTGGAGA
GGCTATTCGGCTATGACTGGGCACAACAGACAATCGGCTGCTCTGATGCCGCCGTGTTCCGGCTGTCAGC
GCAGGGGCGCCCGGTTCTTTTTGTCAAGACCGACCTGTCCGGTGCCCTGAATGAACTGCAGGACGAGGCA
GCGCGGCTATCGTGGCTGGCCACGACGGGCGTTCCTTGCGCAGCTGTGCTCGACGTTGTCACTGAAGCGG
GAAGGGACTGGCTGCTATTGGGCGAAGTGCCGGGGCAGGATCTCCTGTCATCTCACCTTGCTCCTGCCGA
GAAAGTATCCATCATGGCTGATGCAATGCGGCGGCTGCATACGCTTGATCCGGCTACCTGCCCATTCGAC
CACCAAGCGAAACATCGCATCGAGCGAGCACGTACTCGGATGGAAGCCGGTCTTGTCGATCAGGATGATC
TGGACGAAGAGCATCAGGGGCTCGCGCCAGCCGAACTGTTCGCCAGGCTCAAGGCGCGCATGCCCGACGG
CGAGGATCTCGTCGTGACCCATGGCGATGCCTGCTTGCCGAATATCATGGTGGAAAATGGCCGCTTTTCT
GGATTCATCGACTGTGGCCGGCTGGGTGTGGCGGACCGCTATCAGGACATAGCGTTGGCTACCCGTGATA
TTGCTGAAGAGCTTGGCGGCGAATGGGCTGACCGCTTCCTCGTGCTTTACGGTATCGCCGCTCCCGATTC
GCAGCGCATCGCCTTCTATCGCCTTCTTGACGAGTTCTTCTGAGCGGGACTCTGGGGTTCGAAATGACCG
ACCAAGCGACGCCCAACCTGCCATCACGAGATTTCGATTCCACCGCCGCCTTCTATGAAAGGTTGGGCTT
CGGAATCGTTTTCCGGGACGCCGGCTGGATGATCCTCCAGCGCGGGGATCTCATGCTGGAGTTCTTCGCC
CACCCCAACTTGTTTATTGCAGCTTATAATGGTTACAAATAAAGCAATAGCATCACAAATTTCACAAATA
AAGCATTTTTTTCACTGCATTCTAGTTGTGGTTTGTCCAAACTCATCAATGTATCTTATCATGTCTGTAT
ACCGTCGACCTCTAGCTAGAGCTTGGCGTAATCATGGTCATAGCTGTTTCCTGTGTGAAATTGTTATCCG
CTCACAATTCCACACAACATACGAGCCGGAAGCATAAAGTGTAAAGCCTGGGGTGCCTAATGAGTGAGCT
AACTCACATTAATTGCGTTGCGCTCACTGCCCGCTTTCCAGTCGGGAAACCTGTCGTGCCAGCTGCATTA
ATGAATCGGCCAACGCGCGGGGAGAGGCGGTTTGCGTATTGGGCGCTCTTCCGCTTCCTCGCTCACTGAC
TCGCTGCGCTCGGTCGTTCGGCTGCGGCGAGCGGTATCAGCTCACTCAAAGGCGGTAATACGGTTATCCA
CAGAATCAGGGGATAACGCAGGAAAGAACATGTGAGCAAAAGGCCAGCAAAAGGCCAGGAACCGTAAAAA
GGCCGCGTTGCTGGCGTTTTTCCATAGGCTCCGCCCCCCTGACGAGCATCACAAAAATCGACGCTCAAGT
CAGAGGTGGCGAAACCCGACAGGACTATAAAGATACCAGGCGTTTCCCCCTGGAAGCTCCCTCGTGCGCT
CTCCTGTTCCGACCCTGCCGCTTACCGGATACCTGTCCGCCTTTCTCCCTTCGGGAAGCGTGGCGCTTTC
TCATAGCTCACGCTGTAGGTATCTCAGTTCGGTGTAGGTCGTTCGCTCCAAGCTGGGCTGTGTGCACGAA
CCCCCCGTTCAGCCCGACCGCTGCGCCTTATCCGGTAACTATCGTCTTGAGTCCAACCCGGTAAGACACG
ACTTATCGCCACTGGCAGCAGCCACTGGTAACAGGATTAGCAGAGCGAGGTATGTAGGCGGTGCTACAGA
GTTCTTGAAGTGGTGGCCTAACTACGGCTACACTAGAAGAACAGTATTTGGTATCTGCGCTCTGCTGAAG
CCAGTTACCTTCGGAAAAAGAGTTGGTAGCTCTTGATCCGGCAAACAAACCACCGCTGGTAGCGGTTTTT
TTGTTTGCAAGCAGCAGATTACGCGCAGAAAAAAAGGATCTCAAGAAGATCCTTTGATCTTTTCTACGGG
GTCTGACGCTCAGTGGAACGAAAACTCACGTTAAGGGATTTTGGTCATGAGATTATCAAAAAGGATCTTC
ACCTAGATCCTTTTAAATTAAAAATGAAGTTTTAAATCAATCTAAAGTATATATGAGTAAACTTGGTCTG
ACAGTTACCAATGCTTAATCAGTGAGGCACCTATCTCAGCGATCTGTCTATTTCGTTCATCCATAGTTGC
CTGACTCCCCGTCGTGTAGATAACTACGATACGGGAGGGCTTACCATCTGGCCCCAGTGCTGCAATGATA
CCGCGAGACCCACGCTCACCGGCTCCAGATTTATCAGCAATAAACCAGCCAGCCGGAAGGGCCGAGCGCA
GAAGTGGTCCTGCAACTTTATCCGCCTCCATCCAGTCTATTAATTGTTGCCGGGAAGCTAGAGTAAGTAG
TTCGCCAGTTAATAGTTTGCGCAACGTTGTTGCCATTGCTACAGGCATCGTGGTGTCACGCTCGTCGTTT
GGTATGGCTTCATTCAGCTCCGGTTCCCAACGATCAAGGCGAGTTACATGATCCCCCATGTTGTGCAAAA
AAGCGGTTAGCTCCTTCGGTCCTCCGATCGTTGTCAGAAGTAAGTTGGCCGCAGTGTTATCACTCATGGT
TATGGCAGCACTGCATAATTCTCTTACTGTCATGCCATCCGTAAGATGCTTTTCTGTGACTGGTGAGTAC
TCAACCAAGTCATTCTGAGAATAGTGTATGCGGCGACCGAGTTGCTCTTGCCCGGCGTCAATACGGGATA
ATACCGCGCCACATAGCAGAACTTTAAAAGTGCTCATCATTGGAAAACGTTCTTCGGGGCGAAAACTCTC
AAGGATCTTACCGCTGTTGAGATCCAGTTCGATGTAACCCACTCGTGCACCCAACTGATCTTCAGCATCT
TTTACTTTCACCAGCGTTTCTGGGTGAGCAAAAACAGGAAGGCAAAATGCCGCAAAAAAGGGAATAAGGG
CGACACGGAAATGTTGAATACTCATACTCTTCCTTTTTCAATATTATTGAAGCATTTATCAGGGTTATTG
TCTCATGAGCGGATACATATTTGAATGTATTTAGAAAAATAAACAAATAGGGGTTCCGCGCACATTTCCC
CGAAAAGTGCCACCTGACGTCGACGGATCGGGAGATCTCCCGATCCCCTATGGTGCACTCTCAGTACAAT
CTGCTCTGATGCCGCATAGTTAAGCCAGTATCTGCTCCCTGCTTGTGTGTTGGAGGTCGCTGAGTAGTGC
GCGAGCAAAATTTAAGCTACAACAAGGCAAGGCTTGACCGACAATTGCATGAAGAATCTGCTTAGGGTTA
GGCGTTTTGCGCTGCTTCGCGATGTACGGGCCAGATATACGCGTTGACATTGATTATTGACTAGTTATTA
ATAGTAATCAATTACGGGGTCATTAGTTCATAGCCCATATATGGAGTTCCGCGTTACATAACTTACGGTA
AATGGCCCGCCTGGCTGACCGCCCAACGACCCCCGCCCATTGACGTCAATAATGACGTATGTTCCCATAG
TAACGCCAATAGGGACTTTCCATTGACGTCAATGGGTGGAGTATTTACGGTAAACTGCCCACTTGGCAGT
ACATCAAGTGTATCATATGCCAAGTACGCCCCCTATTGACGTCAATGACGGTAAATGGCCCGCCTGGCAT
TATGCCCAGTACATGACCTTATGGGACTTTCCTACTTGGCAGTACATCTACGTATTAGTCATCGCTATTA
CCATGGTGATGCGGTTTTGGCAGTACATCAATGGGCGTGGATAGCGGTTTGACTCACGGGGATTTCCAAG
TCTCCACCCCATTGACGTCAATGGGAGTTTGTTTTGGCACCAAAATCAACGGGACTTTCCAAAATGTCGT
AACAACTCCGCCCCATTGACGCAAATGGGCGGTAGGCGTGTACGGTGGGAGGTCTATATAAGCAGAGCTC
TCTGGCTAACTAGAGAACCCACTGCTTACTGGCTTATCGAAATTAATACGACTCACTATAGGGAGACCCA
AGCTG
Features (pLannotate 1.2.2; 22 found; start..end, strand, type, name):
     31..96      +  CDS            3xFLAG: three tandem FLAG® epitope tags, followed by an enterokinase cleavage site
    109..822     +  CDS            mCitrine: mCitrine is a basic (constitutively fluorescent) yellow fluorescent protein published in 2001, derived from Aequorea victoria.
    829..4464    +  CDS            SLC12A2: S12A2_HUMAN - Also known as NKCC1. Experimental evidence at protein level: Swiss-Prot protein existence level 1. Cation-chloride cotransporter which mediates the electroneutral transport of chloride, potassium and/or sodium ions across the membrane. Plays a vital role in the regulation of ionic balance and cell volume. From Homo sapiens (Human).
   4501..4725    +  polyA_signal   bGH poly(A) signal: bovine growth hormone polyadenylation signal
   4729..4750    +  promoter       SV40 promoter (fragment): SV40 enhancer and early promoter
   4771..5199    +  rep_origin     f1 ori (sequence partly withheld): f1 bacteriophage origin of replication; arrow indicates direction of (+) strand synthesis
   5213..5542    +  promoter       SV40 promoter: SV40 enhancer and early promoter
   5609..6400    +  CDS            neo: KKA2_KLEPN - Also known as kan, nptII. Experimental evidence at protein level: Swiss-Prot protein existence level 1. Resistance to kanamycin, neomycin, paromomycin, ribostamycin, butirosin and gentamicin B. From Klebsiella pneumoniae.
   6424..6582    +  CDS            ble (fragment): BLE_KLEPN - Experimental evidence at protein level: Swiss-Prot protein existence level 1. Binding protein with a strong affinity to the bleomycin family of antibiotics. Binds to CL990; an antimitotic-antibiotic compound. From Klebsiella pneumoniae.
   6577..6698    +  polyA_signal   SV40 poly(A) signal: SV40 polyadenylation signal
   6771..6787    -  protein_bind   lac operator: The lac repressor binds to the lac operator to inhibit transcription in E. coli. This inhibition can be relieved by adding lactose or isopropyl-β-D-thiogalactopyranoside (IPTG). lac repressor encoded by lacI
   6795..6825    -  promoter       lac promoter: promoter for the E. coli lac operon
   6840..6861    -  protein_bind   CAP binding site: CAP binding activates transcription in the presence of cAMP. E. coli catabolite activator protein
   6874..6966    -  CDS            lacI (fragment): lac repressor; lacI; The lac repressor binds to the lac operator to inhibit transcription in E. coli. This inhibition can be relieved by adding lactose or isopropyl-β-D-thiogalactopyranoside (IPTG).
   7149..7734    -  rep_origin     ori: high-copy-number ColE1/pMB1/pBR322/pUC origin of replication
   7905..8765    -  CDS            AmpR: β-lactamase; bla; confers resistance to ampicillin, carbenicillin, and related antibiotics
   8766..8870    -  promoter       AmpR promoter: bla
   8929..8981    -  misc_feature   bom (fragment): basis of mobility region from pBR322
   9136..9515    +  enhancer       CMV enhancer: human cytomegalovirus immediate early enhancer
   9516..9719    +  promoter       CMV promoter: human cytomegalovirus (CMV) immediate early promoter
   9715..9748    +  LTR            5' LTR (truncated) (fragment): truncated 5' long terminal repeat (LTR) from HIV-1
   9764..9782    +  promoter       T7 promoter: promoter for bacteriophage T7 RNA polymerase
