[The description below was written by a language model from this plasmid's Addgene catalogue record and pLannotate feature annotations shown in this document.]
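Description:
pcDNA3.1 Flag YFP hNKCC1 C820S (NT573) is a mammalian expression plasmid of about 9.8 kb built on the pcDNA3.1 neo backbone. It is propagated in E. coli as a high-copy plasmid through its ColE1/pUC-type origin and selected with ampicillin via the β-lactamase gene. An f1 origin is also present. For mammalian cells, an SV40 early promoter drives the neomycin phosphotransferase gene, terminated by the SV40 poly(A) signal, so stable transfectants can be selected with G418.

The payload is a single open reading frame transcribed from the CMV immediate-early enhancer/promoter and terminated by the bovine growth hormone polyadenylation signal, with a T7 promoter lying just upstream of the coding region. The frame begins with a 3xFLAG epitope, continues into a yellow fluorescent protein, and ends with the human Na-K-Cl cotransporter NKCC1 (SLC12A2). The catalogue entry names the fluorescent protein as mVenus, whereas the automated annotation matched it to mCitrine; both are closely related Aequorea-derived YFP variants. The NKCC1 cDNA is synthetic, designed with convenient restriction sites so that segments can be exchanged as cassettes. This version carries a cysteine-to-serine substitution at position 820, introduced into the corresponding wild-type tagged parent construct. The insert sits between NheI and PmeI sites, both retained.

The N-terminal tags allow immunodetection or purification and fluorescence visualisation of the transporter. The associated work concerns functional expression of human NKCC1 from this cassette-based cDNA and removal of cysteines, so the plasmid suits studies of the contribution of this residue. A few short annotated fragments (ble, lacI, HIV-1 LTR) appear to be partial backbone matches rather than functional elements.
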