Addgene plasmid #49075: pcDNA3.1 Flag YFP hNKCC1 C820S (NT573)
Purpose: Expresses human NKCC1 C820S mutant with an N-terminal 3xFLAG-YFP tag in mammalian cells. cDNA is synthetic, containing convenient restriction sites.
Depositing lab: Biff Forbush. Depositing organization: Yale University. Publication: Functional Expression of Human NKCC1 from a Synthetic Cassette-Based cDNA: Introduction of Extracellular Epitope Tags and Removal of Cysteines. Somasekharan S, Monette MY, Forbush B. PLoS One. 2013 Dec 5;8(12):e82060. doi: 10.1371/journal.pone.0082060. PubMed 24339991.
Backbone
  Vector backbone: pcDNA3.1 neo
  Backbone manufacturer: Life Technologies
  Backbone size w/o insert (bp): 5316
  Vector type: Mammalian Expression
  Selectable markers: Neomycin (select with G418)
Growth in bacteria
  Bacterial resistance: Ampicillin, 100 μg/mL
  Growth temperature: 37°C
  Growth strain: DH5alpha
  Copy number: High Copy
Gene/Insert
  Gene/Insert name: human NKCC1 (synthetic) (alt names: Slc12A2 (synthetic); Na-K-Cl cotransporter)
  Species: H. sapiens (human), Synthetic
  Insert size (bp): 4479
  Mutation: C820S in hNKCC1 in NT17
  Entrez Gene: SLC12A2 (a.k.a. BSC, BSC-2, BSC2, CCC1, KILQS, NKCC1, PPP1R141)
  Promoter: CMV
  Tag / fusion protein: 3x Flag (N terminal on insert); mVenus (N terminal on insert)
  Cloning method: Restriction Enzyme; 5′ cloning site NheI (not destroyed); 3′ cloning site PmeI (not destroyed)
  Sequencing primers: 5′ CMV-F; 3′ BGH-rev
Terms and licenses: Academic/Nonprofit Terms; Industry Terms: Not Available to Industry
Depositor comments: Plasmid constructed from pcDNA3.1 Flag YFP hNKCC1 WT (NT17). See Addgene plasmid# 49085 (http://www.addgene.org/49085/) for plasmid map of wild-type construct.
How to cite: pcDNA3.1 Flag YFP hNKCC1 C820S (NT573) was a gift from Biff Forbush (Addgene plasmid # 49075 ; http://n2t.net/addgene:49075 ; RRID:Addgene_49075)
