>Addgene plasmid #49075 | pcDNA3.1 Flag YFP hNKCC1 C820S (NT573) | addgene partial sequence | sequence record 73530 | EGFP-C
AGGGTGACCTGGAGCCGAGGCCCACGGCTCCTAGCTCCGGCGCGCCAGGCCTCGCCGGAGTCGGCGAAAC
GCCGAGCGCCGCTGCGCTGGCCGCAGCCAGGGTGGAACTGCCCGGAACCGCTGTGCCCTCGGTGCCGGAG
GATGCTGCGCCCGCGAGCCGGGACGGGGGCGGGGTCCGCGATGAGGGACCAGCCGCCGCCGGTGACGGCC
TGGGCAGACCCTTGGGGCCTACCCCGAGCCAGAGCCGTTTCCAGGTGGACCTCGTTTCCGAGAACGCAGG
GCGGGCTGCTGCTGCGGCGGCGGCGGCTGCTGCGGCCGCCGCCGCTGCTGGTGCCGGGGCGGGGGCCAAG
CAGACTCCTGCCGACGGGGAAGCCAGCGGCGAGAGCGAGCCAGCTAAAGGCAGCGAGGAAGCCAAAGGCC
GCTTCCGCGTTAACTTCGTAGATCCTGCTGCCAGCTCGTCCGCAGAAGATAGCCTGTCAGATGCCGCCGG
GGTCGGAGTCGATGGACCCAACGTGAGCTTCCAGAACGGCGGGGACACGGTACTGAGCGAGGGCAGCAGC
CTCCATTCCGGTGGCGGCGGCGGCTCCGGCCACCACCAGCACTACTATTATGATACCCACACCAACACCT
ACTATCTGCGCACCTTCGGCCACAACACAATGGACGCGGTACCCAGGATCGACCACTACCGGCACACAGC
CGCGCAGCTCGGCGAGAAGCTGCTCCGGCCTAGCCTGGCCGAGCTGCATGACGAGCTGGAAAAGGAACCT
TTTGAGGATGGCTTTGCAAATGGGGAAGAAAGCACTCCAACACGTGATGCTGTGGTCACGTACACGGCCG
AAAGTAAAGGAGTCGTGAAGTTTGGCTGGATCAAGGGTGTACTA
