>Addgene plasmid #49075 | pcDNA3.1 Flag YFP hNKCC1 C820S (NT573) | addgene partial sequence | sequence record 73553 | BGH-rev 5'-TAGAAGGCACAGTCGAGG-3'
TATTATGAATAGAAGGTAAGGACACTCTGATGATTCCCACGAACTAGTAGGATTGGTGGTAGATCCTTAG
ATAGTGCTTCTAACCATGCCATGTAGAGAGCACTAGAAACGGCACCCTTTCGTGCGACCGGTAAACTCAT
CACAATAATGTTAGCTGTGCTTGAATGTTCCTTTAATAACTCATTTAACCTGATCTGCCGGTATGTCTTG
GTCTTATACAGCTCCAATTCATTATCTGTTATTCGCCAGGGTTCATCTTCTTTCATTTTATCTGCGATAT
CTTGCTCTTTATCATCTTCGTGAAGTCTGTATGGCTCAATGATTTCCTCGAAAGCTATAATGTTTTCTTT
CTTTGGTTTGGTATTGATGTCTCCTAGAACCATGATGTCAGAAAAATCGATTCTGAACTTGCTCAGTAAA
GTAGCCATCGCTCTCCGGTCATGGTCTATTCTGTTTATCTTTCCACCAATGAATACTCTGATCTTACAGT
CTTTCCATTTTTTCTTGGTCGTCAGAAGGTAAGGTATCAATAAGGTCAGACCTCCGTCATCAAAAAGCCA
CCAGACATCAATAGTATTCTTTCCTTGTTTTTTCTGAAACTGTGTACTAGCTTCAAGAAGCTTTTGGTCA
GCTACATTCAAAGGCACAATAGGGCCTTTGGATTCTTTTTTCAACAGTGGTTGAGTTGCAGTCTTGCCAT
CTTCTTCCTCGACTTTATGGGTAATTGGTTTTTCACTGAGGGGTTTCGAAGTATCTAAATCGGACTTTTT
ACTATATTCCACACTTACTACGACATCCTTGGTGCCAGGAGATTTCTCTTGTGATGACAATAATTCTTCT
TGTCCCTGCAGGTGACTAATATCCAGACCTTCTTTTAGGCGAATAACCACTACGCCATATTGTATGTCAA
AAGCATCGTGAAATAAGTTTATGTACATATCCACATCCCTCATATCTGCTTGCAACCAATCTTTCTTAAA
TCCAAGGA
