>Addgene plasmid #49075 | pcDNA3.1 Flag YFP hNKCC1 C820S (NT573) | addgene partial sequence | sequence record 74195 | hNKCC1-int-R 5'-ATATTTGGCTTGGTCGATGG-3'
GGTCCATGTGTACGTGGCCAGAGATCATCAAACCAACATTTTTTGTGAAATCGTGAACAAGATGAAGTAA
GGCCGGCCGTGAGTTTGGCGCTCCTGTCATAACAAGACACTGTGGCCTAAAGTTTTTCACATGGTCCTCC
ACGCCAGAAAGCCTAATACTATGTTGCAGGGCATTGAGGTAAGTCAGGGCTTGTGTAGAGGATCCCCAAT
TCACATCGGGTTTTTTGTAGGTAACATAAATATACAGCCCAAGGACTATCACGTAGGTTAGCAAAGCAGC
CCACCAGTTAATGACGAACATTACTATGCAACAAAGAATTGCTCCAAGAAGTGAGATCCACATATTGTAG
TATTTAAATGCCGGTCGCCATCCTGGGCTTTTTGCCAGTGAAGCATGGAATACTGAAAAATTGATGAGGG
CATAGCTGGCAAGGAAGAAGTTTGAGATAATTGGTGCAATAACATTCAGTTCGGCAATTAAGATGAATCC
AAGTGCAATTAAGAATGTTAAGATGTAGCCACGTAATGGCTCATTATTTTTCCCATAACCTTTAGCAAAC
ATCTGGAAAGCGGGGTAGATGTTGTCTTTACATAGGGCCTGAAATATCTTGGGAGCACTCACTAGGGATG
CTAATGCGCTAGAAAGAGTGGCAGAGAATATGCCCGCGGAAATTAGTGGTGTAAATCCTGACACCATACT
CATTACCTGAAAGTTGTTCATTAGGCCGTAGCTACAAGGACTGGATTCACAAGATGAAAAATCAAAGTTT
AATTTGCAGGCTGCGCTAGTACAGTTTGTTAGCTCTGTTACGATAGTGTCATTAACATTACCAGTGGCAT
CGCGTACGACACAAGAACCTACAGACACGGCAATTCCTACATAAACCAATGTAGTAATTAAAATGGCTAG
GAGTGTTCCTTTGGGTATGGCTGACTGAGGATCTGCAAGATCACCTGAGATATTTGCGCCAGCCAGAA
